>Addgene plasmid #204506 | pHIT353 | addgene full sequence | sequence record 403959 | Addgene NGS Result
GTTAACCTGGCTTATCGAAATTAATACGACTCACTATAGGGAGCGATCGCATGCAGCCAACTCGAGTAAA
ATATAGTGGGAAGCCACAGAAAGTAAAATATAGTGGGAAGCCACAGAGAGTAAAATATAGTGGGAAGCCA
CAGAGAGTAAAATAATCGATGAAGCCACAGAGAGTAAAATATAGTGGGAAGCCACAGAGAGTAAAATATA
GTGGGAAACCACAGAGAGTAAAATATAGTGGGAAGCCACAGAGAGTAAAATATAGTGGGAAGCCACAGAG
AGTAAAATATAGTGGGAAGCCACAGAGAGTAAAATAATCGATGAAGCCACAGAGAGTAAAATATAGTGGG
AAGCCACAGAGAGTAAAATATAGTGGGAAACCACAGAGAGTAAAATATAGTGGGAAGCCACAGAGAGTAA
AATATAGTGGGAAGCCACAGAGAGTAAAATATAGTGGGAAGCCACAGAGAGTAAAATATAGTGGGAAGCC
ACAGAGAGTAAAATATAGTGGGAAGCCACAGAGAGTAAAGTATAGTGGGAAGCCACAGAGAGTAAAATAA
TCGATGAAGCCACAGAGAGTAAAATATAGTGGGAAGCCACAGAGAGTAAAGTATAGTGGGAAGCCACAGA
GAGTAAAATATAGTGGGAAGCCACAGAGAGTAAAATATAGTGGGAAGCCACAGAGAGTAAAATATAGTGG
GAAGCCACAGAGAGTAAAATAATCGATGAAGCCACAGAGAGTAAAATATAGTGGGAAGCCACAGAGAGTA
AAATATAGTGGGAAGCCACAGAGAGTAAAATATAGTGGGAAGCCACAGAGAGTAAAATAATCGATGAAGC
CACAGAGTTTTGAATTTTTTCTTGGCAGTGTGCTAACTTTTCCGACGGATGTGACACAAAAAAAAGGAAA
ATTGGGGATTTTAGTTGAAATTAGGCCATAGTTTCAAGTTTTTGACCCGCCATAAAACAAATTTGACTAA
TTTTTAAGAAGTGTCTCGTTATGAAATTCGGTCTTTTGAAGCTAGTTACTGATGGCGCGAGTGCGGCCGC
TTCGCCCTATAGTGAGTCGTATTA
[76 nt withheld, positions 1075-1150]
C
[91 nt withheld, positions 1152-1242]
A
[49 nt withheld, positions 1244-1292]
CCTTTGACGTTGGAGTCCACGTTCTTT
[37 nt withheld, positions 1320-1356]
ACCCTATCTCGGTCTATTCTTTTGATTTATAAGGGATTTTGCCGATTTCGGCCTATTGGTTAAAAAATGA
GCTGATTTAACAAAAATTTAACGCGAATTTTAACAAAATATTAACGCTTACAATTTAGGTGGCACTTTTC
GGGGAAATGTGCGCGGAACCCCTATTTGTTTATTTTTCTAAATACATTCAAATATGTATCCGCTCATGAG
ACAATAACCCTGATAAATGCTTCAATAATATTGAAAAAGGAAGAGTATGAGTATTCAACATTTCCGTGTC
GCCCTTATTCCCTTTTTTGCGGCATTTTGCCTTCCTGTTTTTGCTCACCCAGAAACGCTGGTGAAAGTAA
AAGATGCTGAAGATCAGTTGGGTGCACGAGTGGGTTACATCGAACTGGATCTCAACAGCGGTAAGATCCT
TGAGAGTTTTCGCCCCGAAGAACGTTTTCCAATGATGAGCACTTTTAAAGTTCTGCTATGTGGCGCGGTA
TTATCCCGTATTGACGCCGGGCAAGAGCAACTCGGTCGCCGCATACACTATTCTCAGAATGACTTGGTTG
AGTACTCACCAGTCACAGAAAAGCATCTTACGGATGGCATGACAGTAAGAGAATTATGCAGTGCTGCCAT
AACCATGAGTGATAACACTGCGGCCAACTTACTTCTGACAACGATCGGAGGACCGAAGGAGCTAACCGCT
TTTTTGCACAACATGGGGGATCATGTAACTCGCCTTGATCGTTGGGAACCGGAGCTGAATGAAGCCATAC
CAAACGACGAGCGTGACACCACGATGCCTGTAGCAATGGCAACAACGTTGCGCAAACTATTAACTGGCGA
ACTACTTACTCTAGCTTCCCGGCAACAATTAATAGACTGGATGGAGGCGGATAAAGTTGCAGGACCACTT
CTGCGCTCGGCCCTTCCGGCTGGCTGGTTTATTGCTGATAAATCTGGAGCCGGTGAGCGTGGGTCTCGCG
GTATCATTGCAGCACTGGGGCCAGATGGTAAGCCCTCCCGTATCGTAGTTATCTACACGACGGGGAGTCA
GGCAACTATGGATGAACGAAATAGACAGATCGCTGAGATAGGTGCCTCACTGATTAAGCATTGGTAACTG
TCAGACCAAGTTTACTCATATATACTTTAGATTGATTTAAAACTTCATTTTTAATTTAAAAGGATCTAGG
TGAAGATCCTTTTTGATAATCTCATGACCAAAATCCCTTAACGTGAGTTTTCGTTCCACTGAGCGTCAGA
CCCCGTAGAAAAGATCAAAGGATCTTCTTGAGATCCTTTTTTTCTGCGCGTAATCTGCTGCTTGCAAACA
AAAAAACCACCGCTACCAGCGGTGGTTTGTTTGCCGGATCAAGAGCTACCAACTCTTTTTCCGAAGGTAA
CTGGCTTCAGCAGAGCGCAGATACCAAATACTGTTCTTCTAGTGTAGCCGTAGTTAGGCCACCACTTCAA
GAACTCTGTAGCACCGCCTACATACCTCGCTCTGCTAATCCTGTTACCAGTGGCTGCTGCCAGTGGCGAT
AAGTCGTGTCTTACCGGGTTGGACTCAAGACGATAGTTACCGGATAAGGCGCAGCGGTCGGGCTGAACGG
GGGGTTCGTGCACACAGCCCAGCTTGGAGCGAACGACCTACACCGAACTGAGATACCTACAGCGTGAGCT
ATGAGAAAGCGCCACGCTTCCCGAAGGGAGAAAGGCGGACAGGTATCCGGTAAGCGGCAGGGTCGGAACA
GGAGAGCGCACGAGGGAGCTTCCAGGGGGAAACGCCTGGTATCTTTATAGTCCTGTCGGGTTTCGCCACC
TCTGACTTGAGCGTCGATTTTTGTGATGCTCGTCAGGGGGGCGGAGCCTATGGAAAAACGCCAGCAACGC
GGCCTTTTTACGGTTCCTGGCCTTTTGCTGGCCTTTTGCTCACATGTTCTTTCCTGCGTTATCCCCTGAT
TCTGTGGATAACCGTATTACCGCCTTTGAGTGAGCTGATACCGCTCGCCGCAGCCGAACGACCGAGCGCA
GCGAGTCAGTGAGCGAGGAAGCGGAAGAGCGCCCAATACGCAAACCGCCTCTCCCCGCGCGTTGGCCGAT
TCATTAATGCAG
Features (pLannotate 1.2.2; 7 found; start..end, strand, type, name):
     22..40      +  promoter       T7 promoter: promoter for bacteriophage T7 RNA polymerase
   1056..1074    -  promoter       T7 promoter: promoter for bacteriophage T7 RNA polymerase
   1075..1482    +  rep_origin     f1 ori (fragment) (sequence partly withheld): f1 bacteriophage origin of replication; arrow indicates direction of (+) strand synthesis
   1508..1612    +  promoter       AmpR promoter: bla
   1613..2473    +  CDS            AmpR: β-lactamase; bla; confers resistance to ampicillin, carbenicillin, and related antibiotics
   2644..3232    +  rep_origin     ori: high-copy-number ColE1/pMB1/pBR322/pUC origin of replication
   3415..3468    +  CDS            lacI (fragment): lac repressor; lacI; The lac repressor binds to the lac operator to inhibit transcription in E. coli. This inhibition can be relieved by adding lactose or isopropyl-β-D-thiogalactopyranoside (IPTG).
