[The description below was written by a language model from this plasmid's Addgene catalogue record and pLannotate feature annotations shown in this document.]
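Description:
pHIT353 is a small (about 3.5 kb) bacterial plasmid that serves as a template for in vitro transcription. It is built on pHIT283, a backbone derived from the double-T7 vector L4417. It is propagated in E. coli at high copy number from a ColE1/pUC-type origin and selected with ampicillin through a β-lactamase gene under its native bla promoter. The annotation also shows a fragment of the f1 phage origin and a short remnant of lacI. Both appear to be carried over from the parental backbone and have no stated role in the construct's use.

The payload is a block of CeRep55 tandem repeats from the C. elegans Y73B3A region, cloned between SphI and NotI sites. The feature table does not annotate the insert itself. It does place two T7 promoters in convergent orientation roughly 1 kb apart, and the repeat array presumably lies in the interval between them. With this double-T7 arrangement, T7 RNA polymerase can transcribe either strand of the insert, and the strand produced depends on where the template is cut. According to the record, the plasmid is linearized with NotI and BglI before transcription, which allows run-off synthesis of defined RNA probes.

These probes are intended for in situ hybridization to detect CeRep55 long non-coding RNAs in nematodes. The depositor notes that the number of tandem repeats in the physical plasmid may be slightly lower than in the sequence file, as can happen with repetitive DNA, and that this does not affect hybridization experiments.
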