Addgene plasmid #204506: pHIT353
Purpose: In vitro transcription of RNA probes for in situ hybridization of CeRep55 lncRNAs in nematode (after linearization with NotI and BglI)
Depositing lab: Yuji Kohara. Depositing organization: National Institute of Genetics. Publication: A small RNA system ensures accurate homologous pairing and unpaired silencing of meiotic chromosomes. Tabara H, Mitani S, Mochizuki M, Kohara Y, Nagata K. EMBO J. 2023 Jun 1;42(11):e105002. doi: 10.15252/embj.2020105002. Epub 2023 Apr 20. PubMed 37078421.
Backbone
  Vector backbone: pHIT283 (derived from L4417)
  Vector type: Other
Growth in bacteria
  Bacterial resistance: Ampicillin, 100 μg/mL
  Growth temperature: 37°C
  Growth strain: DH5alpha
  Copy number: High Copy
Gene/Insert
  Gene/Insert name: CeRep55 tandem repeats from Y73B3A (C. elegans)
  Species: C. elegans (nematode)
  Promoter: double-T7
  Cloning method: Restriction Enzyme; 5′ cloning site SphI (unknown if destroyed); 3′ cloning site NotI (unknown if destroyed)
  Sequencing primers: 5′ L4440 [Caldwell lab; Addgene]; 3′ f1 origin, reverse primer (CTAGGGCGCTGGCAAGTGT)
Terms and licenses: Academic/Nonprofit Terms; Industry Terms: Not Available to Industry
Depositor comments: The number of tandem repeats in the insert could be slightly smaller than the number in the digital sequence file, but it does not affect hybridization experiments
How to cite: pHIT353 was a gift from Yuji Kohara (Addgene plasmid # 204506 ; http://n2t.net/addgene:204506 ; RRID:Addgene_204506)
